>Addgene plasmid #237529 | pTA7001-RWT4Ca | addgene full sequence | sequence record 481551 | Addgene NGS Result
AGTCGACTCTAGCCTCGAGACAAGTTTGTACAAAAAAGCAGGCTTACCACCATGATGGGTGGCTATGAGT
TCCAGAGGGCAGAATTGGACGCCCTTGAGGGTGTAGTTCGTGACCCAACCGCCGAACCCATGTCTTTAAC
ACTACCTCTTTTGCGTCACATTACGAATGATTTCTCCCCTGAGTTCGAGATATCTAAGGACGACTCCGCC
GTGGTATATCTAGGAGTGCTACCATCAGGATTTAGGGTGGCAGTGAAGAAATCACATTTTAGGTTTTGTC
TGGACGACGAGGACGCCTTCACTAATGAAGTTTCAATTGCAATGAAAGCCGCACATAAGAATACTGTAAG
AGTAATCGGCTATTGTCATCATACACATGAGCAGATTGCCGAGTATGAGGGAAAGCAAGTCTTCGCAGAA
GTGCGTGAGAGGTTGATATGTACTGAGTACGTGCCCAATGGACCTCTATCCGGCCATATCGAAGGCAAAA
TTTGTGCACAAATGGACGGCTACGAGTTCCAGCGTGCTGAGCTTGATGCATTGGAGAGAGTTGTTAGAGA
TACCTCTGCCGAGCCAATGTCCTTGACACTGCCCCTTTTGCGTCATATCACAAATGATTTCTCAGATGAA
TCCAGGATCGGACGTGGAGGATTCGCTGTTGTCTATCTTGGTGTTTTGCCATCCGGCCTGAGAATAGCTG
TTAAGAGGTTGTCAAATATAGCTTATATGAATGAAAGTGCATTCCAGAACGAAGTATTCATCACAATGAA
AGCCACACATAAAAATACAGTGAGATTCATGGGATACTGCTCACAGATTCAAGGCAAACTAATAGAACAT
GATGGACAACATGTCTTTGCACAGCTTGAAGAGAGGCTAATTTGTGTGGAATACGCACCTAAGGGAACAT
TAGACGCTCACATCGGAGATTATGGTGAACTGGACTGGAACCAAAGATATCAGATTCTGAAAGGCATATG
TCAGGGTTTACATCATCTACATGACGAAATGCATGTCTTTCATGGAGATATCAAACCCGCCAACATTCTT
ATCGGCGATAACCTAGTTCCTAAAATCTATGATTTCGGATTGAGTCAAATGTTCGAGGAGGAGGAAACGG
AAAGAATTGTGGAAAACATTGCCGGTACATTCGGCTACATGGCACCTGAGTTCTGTACAAACAACATGGT
ATCCTTCAAGGCCGAGATTTACAGTTTAGGCGTTGTAATAGGAGAACTTCTTATCGGTAAAAAAGGATGG
TTTGACGAGGACGTGCGGAAGCTTTTTGTTCAGCAGTTGAAAGGCCTTCGCAAAACTTTGGTGAAGGAAG
GCGCGTTTTCCAGCTGGGAGAATAAATACCATCAAGTGCGCACGTGTATGGAGATTGGTCAGGATTGCAT
CGATCCAAATCCTCATAAACGGCCTACGCTTCTCGAAATTATTCAACGCCTTAACGAAGCCGAAGACATG
AATTATAGTGCGGCATCACTCTGGCAGGTTCAGTCTGGTGATGAAGAATCAGATCTCTCCGATACTGAAG
CGTTGGAGACAGAGACCACGAGCGAGTTTCTTCCGTCCGATGAAGAACCGGCGTCCGTCGGTAAGACCGG
CGAGACCTCTACACAGGAACCGGACAAACCCGATCTTATATCTAAACTTCCCGCTTCGGTTGACCTTTCT
GATCTCAAGGTGCTTGAAAAGATAACCGATGATTTTAGCCATGAGAGAATAGTCGGGAAAGACGGGACTT
TTAAAGGATGCCATAAGGCTTTCGTTTATAAAGGTGACATTCCTCTGAGGGAGATGATTGCAGTTAAACG
GCTCATTGGTGTTGAGATACCCTTCGAGAAGTTCAAGAGAGAGGCTGAACAATTCATCAGTTTGGATCAT
AAGAACATAGTTAAGGTTGCAAGTTATTGCCACGACCAGAGCCGGGGACATAGACTCGTCCAGTTCAAGG
GGAAGCCTCTGCCCCAACTTTTTAATGGGCCTGAGCAACTGTTGTGTTACGAGTACATGCACAATGGTTC
TCTTAGAGATTACTTGATGGGCCAAGGCTCCCGGGTCATAGATTGGCAGATGCGGTACAAGCTGATAAAA
GGGACCTGCGCAGGCTTGCATTATCTTCATAAGGGTCGCGCAGGATGTCCGATCGTTCACCTTAATCTGA
GTCCCAGCAACGTGCTTTTGGATCATAATTACATTCCGCGGATAACTGGCTTCGACTTTTCCAAGCTTAT
AGGAGAAAAAAACACTAAATCTGTGGTCTTGAAGCTCAATGGACCCATCGCTTATCTGCCCCCCGACTTC
TTCCACAGCAAAGGTACAGATCTCAAGTACCTGGCGACAGTTGATATATACTCTTTGGGCCTGATGATAC
TCGAGATTGCAACACAGCAGGAAATCAAGGGCATACATGGTGTTCTGATAAAGTCAATCGAGGAAAACTG
GCGGGAAGAGTCCCAAATCACACGCCTCTATACCTCTCTTGGGGCTGATGAGCTGAGGCAGGTGAAGATG
TGTATTGATATAGGACTTGACTGTGTCAAGAGTAACCCAGAGAAGCGCCCCACTGCAGGAGCAATTATGT
TGTGGCTTGATAAAGAATCTAAGCCAGTCCCCGTGTCACGGGCCGGAGCGGGCGTTTTGCCACGGCCCCC
AGTTCCGACCAACATCAACCATGCGGGGCGCATCCAGGGTATCCCAATCGAGAAATCACAAGTCCTTATT
CCTTCATTCGCTTGTAATGAATATAGCTCTGTCAAAATTCAAAATTTGCACTTGCTGCTCTTTATGGGTA
GCGACTACAAGGACCACGACGGTGACTACAAGGACCACGACATCGACTACAAGGACGACGACGACAAGAT
CTAGACCCAGCTTTCTACCCAGCTTTCTTGTACAAAGTGGTGCTCGACGATTATAAGGATCATGATGGAG
ATTATAAGGATCATGATATTGATTATAAGGATGATGATGATAAGTAAACTAGTCGATCCAGGCCTCCCAG
CTTTCGTCCGTATCATCGGTTTCGACAACGTTCGTCAAGTTCAATGCATCAGTTTCATTGCCCACACACC
AGAATCCTACTAAGTTTGAGTATTATGGCATTGGAAAAGCTGTTTTCTTCTATCATTTGTTCTGCTTGTA
ATTTACTGTGTTCTTTCAGTTTTTGTTTTCGGACATCAAAATGCAAATGGATGGATAAGAGTTAATAAAT
GATATGGTCCTTTTGTTCATTCTCAAATTATTATTATCTGTTGTTTTTACTTTAATGGGTTGAATTTAAG
TAAGAAAGGAACTAACAGTGTGATATTAAGGTGCAATGTTAGACATATAAAACAGTCTTTCACCTCTCTT
TGGTTATGTCTTGAATTGGTTTGTTTCTTCACTTATCTGTGTAATCAAGTTTACTATGAGTCTATGATCA
AGTAATTATGCAATCAAGTTAAGTACAGTATAGGCTTTTTGTGTCGAGGGGGTACCGAGTCGAGGGGGGA
TCAATTCCCGATCTAGTAACATAGATGACACCGCGCGCGATAATTTATCCTAGTTTGCGCGCTATATTTT
GTTTTCTATCGCGTATTAAATGTATAATTGCGGGACTCTAATCATAAAAACCCATCTCATAAATAACGTC
ATGCATTACATGTTAATTATTACATGCTTAACGTAATTCAACAGAAATTATATGATAATCATCGCAAGAC
CGGCAACAGGATTCAATCTTAAGAAACTTTATTGCCAAATGTTTGAACGATCGGGGAAATTCGGGGGATC
AGCTTGTGATCATGTTACATCACCTCCAAGATCCCGGACGAGTGCTGGGGCGTCGGTTTCCACTATCGGC
GAGTACTTCTACACAGCCATCGGTCCAGACGGCCGCGCTTCTGCGGGCGATTTGTGTACGCCCGACAGTC
CCGGCTCCGGATCGGACGATTGCGTCGCATCGACCCTGCGCCCAAGCTGCATCATCGAAATTGCCGTCAA
CCAAGCTCTGATAGAGTTGGTCAAGACCAATGCGGAGCATATACGCCCGGAGCCGCGGCGATCCTGCAAG
CTCCGGATGCCTCCGCTCGAAGTAGCGCGTCTGCTGCTCCATACAAGCCAACCACGGCCTCCAGAAGAAG
ATGTTGGCGACCTCGTATTGGGAATCCCCGAACATCGCCTCGCTCCAGTCAATGACCGCTGTTATGCGGC
CATTGTCCGTCAGGACATTGTTGGAGCCGAAATCCGCGTGCACGAGGTGCCGGACTTCGGGGCAGTCCTC
GGCCCAAAGCATCAGCTCATCGAGAGCCTGCGCGACGGACGCACTGACGGTGTCGTCCATCACAGTTTGC
CAGTGATACACATGGGGATCAGCAATCGCGCATATGAAATCACGCCATGTAGTGTATTGACCGATTCCTT
GCGGTCCGAATGGGCCGAACCCGCTCGTCTGGCTAAGATCGGCCGCAGCGATCGCATCCATGGCCTCCGC
GACCGGCTGCAGAACAGCGGGCAGTTCGGTTTCAGGCAGGTCTTGCAACGTGACACCCTGTGCACGGCGG
GAGATGCAATAGGTCAGGCTCTCGCTGAATTCCCCAATGTCAAGCACTTCCGGAATCGGGAGCGCGGCCG
ATGCAAAGTGCCGATAAACATAACGATCTTTGTAGAAACCATCGGCGCAGCTATTTACCCGCAGGACATA
TCCACGCCCTCCTACATCGAAGCTGAAAGCACGAGATTCTTCGCCCTCCGAGAGCTGCATCAGGTCGGAG
ACGCTGTCGAACTTTTCGATCAGAAACTTCTCGACAGACGTCGCGGTGAGTTCAGGCTTTTTCATATCTC
ATTGCCCCCCGGGATCTTGCAGGTCGAGATCCTCTAGCGGATCCGGTGCAGATTATTTGGATTGAGAGTG
AATATGAGACTCTAATTGGATACCGAGGGGAATTTATGGAACGTCAGTGGAGCATTTTTGACAAGAAATA
TTTGCTAGCTGATAGTGACCTTAGGCGACTTTTGAACGCGCAATAATGGTTTCTGACGTATGTGCTTAGC
TCATTAAACTCCAGAAACCCGCGGCTGAGTGGCTCCTTCAACGTTGCGGTTCTGTCAGTTCCAAACGTAA
AACGGCTTGTCCCGCGTCATCGGCGGGGGTCATAACGTGACTCCCTTAATTCTCCGCTCATGATCAGATT
GTCGTTTCCCGCCTTCAGTTTCAAGCTTGTTTGGGGATCTAGTGTTTTACTCCTCATATTAACTTCGGTC
ATTAGAGGCCACGATTTGACACATTTTTACTCAAAACAAAATGTTTGCATATCTCTTATAATTTCAAATT
CAACACACAACAAATAAGAGAAAAAACAAATAATATTAATTTGAGAATGAACAAAAGGACCATATCATTC
ATTAACTCTTCTCCATCCATTTCCATTTCACAGTTCGATAGCGAAAACCGAATAAAAAACACAGTAAATT
ACAAGCACAACAAATGGTACAAGAAAAACAGTTTTCCCAATGCCATAATACTCGAACAAGCTAGCTTACT
CAGTTAGGTCGAGTCATTTTTGATGAAACAGAAGCTTTTTGATATTTCCATTTGAATATTTTGGTATCTG
ATTAGTGATGATTTCAGCTAACATCTCTGGGAATTCAATACTCATGGTCTTATCCAAAAATGTCTGGAAG
CAGTAGGTAAGGAGATTCTCAACCACCTCATGCATGGAGTCCAGAAGCTTTGTCAGTTGGTAAAACCGTT
GCCAGTTCTGACTGGAGTTCCCTTCCCTTTTGACGATGGCTTTTCCTAGCTCTTTGATATAAGTCATTCG
AATCTCATCAAATAACTCTTGGCTCTTCAGACCTTCCTTAGGAACTGAGGAGAGAAGCAGTAAGGTTTTC
ATACAGAGATACTCTTCATAGGATACCTGCAATCTTTGTAATTCAGAGGAGACAAACAGCATGTGTTTAC
ATTGGTCATACATGCAGGGTAGAGACATTCTCTGCTCATTAATAATCAGATCAGGAGCAAAGCAGAGCAG
GTTTCCACTTGATTGTCTGTATGATCTCCAACCCAGGGCAAATGCCATGAGAAACATCCATGAGTACTGT
AGCAGGGTCATTTGGTCATCCAGGTGTAAGTTTCTGAAGCCTGGTATCGCCTTTGCCCATTTCACTGCTG
CAATCACTTGACGCCCACCTAACATGTTGAGTGTGGTCATAATTCTCCATGCTGAATCTGGAACAGAGCT
ATCATATCCTGCATACAACACCTCGGGTTCAATCACCTCCAGCAGTGACACCAAGGTAGGGGTGAGCTGT
GGTAATGCAGCAGGAACTATTGTTTTGTTAGGATTTTCCGAAGTGTCTTGTGAGACTCCTGCAGTGGCTT
GCTGAATTGGATCCCCACCGTACTCGTCAATTCCAAGGGCATCGGTAAACATCTGCTCAAACTCGAAGTC
GGCCATATCCAGAGCGCCGTAGGGGGCGGAGTCGTGGGGGGTAAATCCCGGACCCGGGGAATCCCCGTCC
CCCAACATGTCCAGATCGAAATCGTCTAGCGCGTCGGCATGCGCCATCGCCACGTCCTCGCCGTCTAAGT
GGAGCTCGTCCCCCAGGCTGACATCGGTCGGGGGGGCGCTCGACCTAGGAAAAATCAGTAGAAATAGCTG
TTCCAGTCTTTCTAGCCTTGATTCCACTTCTGTCAGATGTGCCCTAGTCAGCGGAGACCTTTTGGTTTTG
GGAGAGTAGCGACACTCCCAGTTGTTCTTCAGACACTTGGCGCACTTCGGTTTTTCTTTGGAGCACTTGA
GCTTTTTAAGTCGGCAAATATCGCATGCTTGTTCGATAGAAGACAGTAGCTTCATTGGATCTGCCATTGT
TTAAACTAGAGTCCCCCGTGTTCTCTCCAAATGAAATGAACTTCCTTATATAGAGGAAGGGTCTTGCGAA
GGATAGTGGGATTGTGCGTCATCCCTTACGTCAGTGGAGATATCACATCAATCCACTTGCTTTGAAGACG
TGGTTGGAACGTCTTCTTTTTCCACGATGCTCCTCGTGGGTGGGGGTCCATCTTTGGGACCACTGTCGGC
AGAGGCATCTTCAACGATGGCCTTTCCTTTATCGCAATGATGGCATTTGTAGGAGCCACCTTCCTTTTCC
ACTATCTTCACAATAAAGTGACAGATAGCTGGGCAATGGAATCCGAGGAGGTTTCCGGATATTACCCTTT
GTTGAAAAGTCTCAATTGCCCTTTGGTCTTCTGAGACTGTATCTTTGATATTTTTGGAGTAGACAAGTGT
GTCGTGCTCCACCATGTTGACGAAGATTTTCTTCTTGTCATTGAGTCGTAAGAGACTCTGTATGAACTGT
TCGCCAGTCTTTACGGCGAGTTCTGTTAGGTCCTCTATTTGAATCTTTGACTCCATGGCCTTTGATTCAG
TGGGAACTACCTTTTTAGAGACTCCAATCTCTATTACTTGCCTTGGTTTGTGAAGCAAGCCTTGAATCGT
CCATACTGGAATAGTACTTCTGATCTTGAGAAATATATCTTTCTCTGTGTTCTTGATGCAGTTAGTCCTG
AATCTTTTGACTGCATCTTTAACCTTCTTGGGAAGGTATTTGATTTCCTGGAGATTATTGCTCGGGTAGA
TCGTCTTGATGAGACCTGCTGCGTAAGCCTCTCTAACCATCTGTGGGTTAGCATTCTTTCTGAAATTGAA
AAGGCTAATCTGGGGACCTGCAGGAAACTATCAGTGTTTGACAGGATATATTGGCGGGTAAACCTAAGAG
AAAAGAGCGTTTATTAGAATAATCGGATATTTAAAAGGGCGTGAAAAGGTTTATCCGTTCGTCCATTTGT
ATGTGCATGCCAACCACAGGGTTCCCCAGATCTGGCGCCGGCCAGCGAGACGAGCAAGATTGGCCGCCGC
CCGAAACGATCCGACAGCGCGCCCAGCACAGGTGCGCAGGCAAATTGCACCAACGCATACAGCGCCAGCA
GAATGCCATAGTGGGCGGTGACGTCGTTCGAGTGAACCAGATCGCGCAGGAGGCCCGGCAGCACCGGCAT
AATCAGGCCGATGCCGACAGCGTCGAGCGCGACAGTGCTCAGAATTACGATCAGGGGTATGTTGGGTTTC
ACGTCTGGCCTCCGGACCAGCCTCCGCTGGTCCGATTGAACGCGCGGATTCTTTATCACTGATAAGTTGG
TGGACATATTATGTTTATCAGTGATAAAGTGTCAAGCATGACAAAGTTGCAGCCGAATACAGTGATCCGT
GCCGCCCTGGACCTGTTGAACGAGGTCGGCGTAGACGGTCTGACGACACGCAAACTGGCGGAACGGTTGG
GGGTTCAGCAGCCGGCGCTTTACTGGCACTTCAGGAACAAGCGGGCGCTGCTCGACGCACTGGCCGAAGC
CATGCTGGCGGAGAATCATACGCATTCGGTGCCGAGAGCCGACGACGACTGGCGCTCATTTCTGATCGGG
AATGCCCGCAGCTTCAGGCAGGCGCTGCTCGCCTACCGCGATGGCGCGCGCATCCATGCCGGCACGCGAC
CGGGCGCACCGCAGATGGAAACGGCCGACGCGCAGCTTCGCTTCCTCTGCGAGGCGGGTTTTTCGGCCGG
GGACGCCGTCAATGCGCTGATGACAATCAGCTACTTCACTGTTGGGGCCGTGCTTGAGGAGCAGGCCGGC
GACAGCGATGCCGGCGAGCGCGGCGGCACCGTTGAACAGGCTCCGCTCTCGCCGCTGTTGCGGGCCGCGA
TAGACGCCTTCGACGAAGCCGGTCCGGACGCAGCGTTCGAGCAGGGACTCGCGGTGATTGTCGATGGATT
GGCGAAAAGGAGGCTCGTTGTCAGGAACGTTGAAGGACCGAGAAAGGGTGACGATTGATCAGGACCGCTG
CCGGAGCGCAACCCACTCACTACAGCAGAGCCATGTAGACAACATCCCCTCCCCCTTTCCACCGCGTCAG
ACGCCCGTAGCAGCCCGCTACGGGCTTTTTCATGCCCTGCCCTAGCGTCCAAGCCTCACGGCCGCGCTCG
GCCTCTCTGGCGGCCTTCTGGCGCTCTTCCGCTTCCTCGCTCACTGACTCGCTGCGCTCGGTCGTTCGGC
TGCGGCGAGCGGTATCAGCTCACTCAAAGGCGGTAATACGGTTATCCACAGAATCAGGGGATAACGCAGG
AAAGAACATGTGAGCAAAAGGCCAGCAAAAGGCCAGGAACCGTAAAAAGGCCGCGTTGCTGGCGTTTTTC
CATAGGCTCCGCCCCCCTGACGAGCATCACAAAAATCGACGCTCAAGTCAGAGGTGGCGAAACCCGACAG
GACTATAAAGATACCAGGCGTTTCCCCCTGGAAGCTCCCTCGTGCGCTCTCCTGTTCCGACCCTGCCGCT
TACCGGATACCTGTCCGCCTTTCTCCCTTCGGGAAGCGTGGCGCTTTTCCGCTGCATAACCCTGCTTCGG
GGTCATTATAGCGATTTTTTCGGTATATCCATCCTTTTTCGCACGATATACAGGATTTTGCCAAAGGGTT
CGTGTAGACTTTCCTTGGTGTATCCAACGGCGTCAGCCGGGCAGGATAGGTGAAGTAGGCCCACCCGCGA
GCGGGTGTTCCTTCTTCACTGTCCCTTATTCGCACCTGGCGGTGCTCAACGGGAATCCTGCTCTGCGAGG
CTGGCCGGCTACCGCCGGCGTAACAGATGAGGGCAAGCGGATGGCTGATGAAACCAAGCCAACCAGGAAG
GGCAGCCCACCTATCAAGGTGTACTGCCTTCCAGACGAACGAAGAGCGATTGAGGAAAAGGCGGCGGCGG
CCGGCATGAGCCTGTCGGCCTACCTGCTGGCCGTCGGCCAGGGCTACAAAATCACGGGCGTCGTGGACTA
TGAGCACGTCCGCGAGCTGGCCCGCATCAATGGCGACCTGGGCCGCCTGGGCGGCCTGCTGAAACTCTGG
CTCACCGACGACCCGCGCACGGCGCGGTTCGGTGATGCCACGATCCTCGCCCTGCTGGCGAAGATCGAAG
AGAAGCAGGACGAGCTTGGCAAGGTCATGATGGGCGTGGTCCGCCCGAGGGCAGAGCCATGACTTTTTTA
GCCGCTAAAACGGCCGGGGGGTGCGCGTGATTGCCAAGCACGTCCCCATGCGCTCCATCAAGAAGAGCGA
CTTCGCGGAGCTGGTGAAGTACATCACCGACGAGCAAGGCAAGACCGAGCGCCTTTCCGACGCTCACCGG
GCTGGTTGCCCTCGCCGCTGGGCTGGCGGCCGTCTATGGCCCTGCAAACGCGCCAGAAACGCCGTCGAAG
CCGTGTGCGAGACACCGCGGCCGCCGGCGTTGTGGATACCTCGCGGAAAACTTGGCCCTCACTGACAGAT
GAGGGGCGGACGTTGACACTTGAGGGGCCGACTCACCCGGCGCGGCGTTGACAGATGAGGGGCAGGCTCG
ATTTCGGCCGGCGACGTGGAGCTGGCCAGCCTCGCAAATCGGCGAAAACGCCTGATTTTACGCGAGTTTC
CCACAGATGATGTGGACAAGCCTGGGGATAAGTGCCCTGCGGTATTGACACTTGAGGGGCGCGACTACTG
ACAGATGAGGGGCGCGATCCTTGACACTTGAGGGGCAGAGTGCTGACAGATGAGGGGCGCACCTATTGAC
ATTTGAGGGGCTGTCCACAGGCAGAAAATCCAGCATTTGCAAGGGTTTCCGCCCGTTTTTCGGCCACCGC
TAACCTGTCTTTTAACCTGCTTTTAAACCAATATTTATAAACCTTGTTTTTAACCAGGGCTGCGCCCTGT
GCGCGTGACCGCGCACGCCGAAGGGGGGTGCCCCCCCTTCTCGAACCCTCCCGGCCCGCTAACGCGGGCC
TCCCATCCCCCCAGGGGCTGCGCCCCTCGGCCGCGAACGGCCTCACCCCAAAAATGGCAGCGCTGGCAGT
CCTTGCCATTGCCGGGATCGGGGCAGTAACGGGATGGGCGATCAGCCCGAGCGCGACGCCCGGAAGCATT
GACGTGCCGCAGGTGCTGGCATCGACATTCAGCGACCAGGTGCCGGGCAGTGAGGGCGGCGGCCTGGGTG
GCGGCCTGCCCTTCACTTCGGCCGTCGGGGCATTCACGGACTTCATGGCGGGGCCGGCAATTTTTACCTT
GGGCATTCTTGGCATAGTGGTCGCGGGTGCCGTGCTCGTGTTCGGGGGTGCGATAAACCCAGCGAACCAT
TTGAGGTGATAGGTAAGATTATACCGAGGTATGAAAACGAGAATTGGACCTTTACAGAATTACTCTATGA
AGCGCCATATTTAAAAAGCTACCAAGACGAAGAGGATGAAGAGGATGAGGAGGCAGATTGCCTTGAATAT
ATTGACAATACTGATAAGATAATATATCTTTTATATAGAAGATATCGCCGTATGTAAGGATTTCAGGGGG
CAAGGCATAGGCAGCGCGCTTATCAATATATCTATAGAATGGGCAAAGCATAAAAACTTGCATGGACTAA
TGCTTGAAACCCAGGACAATAACCTTATAGCTTGTAAATTCTATCATAATTGGGTAATGACTCCAACTTA
TTGATAGTGTTTTATGTTCAGATAATGCCCGATGACTTTGTCATGCAGCTCCACCGATTTTGAGAACGAC
AGCGACTTCCGTCCCAGCCGTGCCAGGTGCTGCCTCAGATTCAGGTTATGCCGCTCAATTCGCTGCGTAT
ATCGCTTGCTGATTACGTGCAGCTTTCCCTTCAGGCGGGATTCATACAGCGGCCAGCCATCCGTCATCCA
TATCACCACGTCAAAGGGTGACAGCAGGCTCATAAGACGCCCCAGCGTCGCCATAGTGCGTTCACCGAAT
ACGTGCGCAACAACCGTCTTCCGGAGACTGTCATACGCGTAAAACAGCCAGCGCTGGCGCGATTTAGCCC
CGACATAGCCCCACTGTTCGTCCATTTCCGCGCAGACGATGACGTCACTGCCCGGCTGTATGCGCGAGGT
TACCGACTGCGGCCTGAGTTTTTTAAGTGACGTAAAATCGTGTTGAGGCCAACGCCCATAATGCGGGCTG
TTGCCCGGCATCCAACGCCATTCATGGCCATATCAATGATTTTCTGGTGCGTACCGGGTTGAGAAGCGGT
GTAAGTGAACTGCAGTTGCCATGTTTTACGGCAGTGAGAGCAGAGATAGCGCTGATGTCCGGCGGTGCTT
TTGCCGTTACGCACCACCCCGTCAGTAGCTGAACAGGAGGGACAGCTGATAGAAACAGAAGCCACTGGAG
CACCTCAAAAACACCATCATACACTAAATCAGTAAGTTGGCAGCATCACCCATAATTGTGGTTTCAAAAT
CGGCTCCGTCGATACTATGTTATACGCCAACTTTGAAAACAACTTTGAAAAAGCTGTTTTCTGGTATTTA
AGGTTTTAGAATGCAAGGAACAGTGAATTGGAGTTCGTCTTGTTATAATTAGCTTCTTGGGGTATCTTTA
AATACTGTAGAAAAGAGGAAGGAAATAATAAATGGCTAAAATGAGAATATCACCGGAATTGAAAAAACTG
ATCGAAAAATACCGCTGCGTAAAAGATACGGAAGGAATGTCTCCTGCTAAGGTATATAAGCTGGTGGGAG
AAAATGAAAACCTATATTTAAAAATGACGGACAGCCGGTATAAAGGGACCACCTATGATGTGGAACGGGA
AAAGGACATGATGCTATGGCTGGAAGGAAAGCTGCCTGTTCCAAAGGTCCTGCACTTTGAACGGCATGAT
GGCTGGAGCAATCTGCTCATGAGTGAGGCCGATGGCGTCCTTTGCTCGGAAGAGTATGAAGATGAACAAA
GCCCTGAAAAGATTATCGAGCTGTATGCGGAGTGCATCAGGCTCTTTCACTCCATCGACATATCGGATTG
TCCCTATACGAATAGCTTAGACAGCCGCTTAGCCGAATTGGATTACTTACTGAATAACGATCTGGCCGAT
GTGGATTGCGAAAACTGGGAAGAAGACACTCCATTTAAAGATCCGCGCGAGCTGTATGATTTTTTAAAGA
CGGAAAAGCCCGAAGAGGAACTTGTCTTTTCCCACGGCGACCTGGGAGACAGCAACATCTTTGTGAAAGA
TGGCAAAGTAAGTGGCTTTATTGATCTTGGGAGAAGCGGCAGGGCGGACAAGTGGTATGACATTGCCTTC
TGCGTCCGGTCGATCAGGGAGGATATCGGGGAAGAACAGTATGTCGAGCTATTTTTTGACTTACTGGGGA
TCAAGCCTGATTGGGAGAAAATAAAATATTATATTTTACTGGATGAATTGTTTTAGTACCTAGATGTGGC
GCAACGATGCCGGCGACAAGCAGGAGCGCACCGACTTCTTCCGCATCAAGTGTTTTGGCTCTCAGGCCGA
GGCCCACGGCAAGTATTTGGGCAAGGGGTCGCTGGTATTCGTGCAGGGCAAGATTCGGAATACCAAGTAC
GAGAAGGACGGCCAGACGGTCTACGGGACCGACTTCATTGCCGATAAGGTGGATTATCTGGACACCAAGG
CACCAGGCGGGTCAAATCAGGAATAAGGGCACATTGCCCCGGCGTGAGTCGGGGCAATCCCGCAAGGAGG
GTGAATGAATCGGACGTTTGACCGGAAGGCATACAGGCAAGAACTGATCGACGCGGGGTTTTCCGCCGAG
GATGCCGAAACCATCGCAAGCCGCACCGTCATGCGTGCGCCCCGCGAAACCTTCCAGTCCGTCGGCTCGA
TGGTCCAGCAAGCTACGGCCAAGATCGAGCGCGACAGCGTGCAACTGGCTCCCCCTGCCCTGCCCGCGCC
ATCGGCCGCCGTGGAGCGTTCGCGTCGTCTCGAACAGGAGGCGGCAGGTTTGGCGAAGTCGATGACCATC
GACACGCGAGGAACTATGACGACCAAGAAGCGAAAAACCGCCGGCGAGGACCTGGCAAAACAGGTCAGCG
AGGCCAAGCAGGCCGCGTTGCTGAAACACACGAAGCAGCAGATCAAGGAAATGCAGCTTTCCTTGTTCGA
TATTGCGCCGTGGCCGGACACGATGCGAGCGATGCCAAACGACACGGCCCGCTCTGCCCTGTTCACCACG
CGCAACAAGAAAATCCCGCGCGAGGCGCTGCAAAACAAGGTCATTTTCCACGTCAACAAGGACGTGAAGA
TCACCTACACCGGCGTCGAGCTGCGGGCCGACGATGACGAACTGGTGTGGCAGCAGGTGTTGGAGTACGC
GAAGCGCACCCCTATCGGCGAGCCGATCACCTTCACGTTCTACGAGCTTTGCCAGGACCTGGGCTGGTCG
ATCAATGGCCGGTATTACACGAAGGCCGAGGAATGCCTGTCGCGCCTACAGGCGACGGCGATGGGCTTCA
CGTCCGACCGCGTTGGGCACCTGGAATCGGTGTCGCTGCTGCACCGCTTCCGCGTCCTGGACCGTGGCAA
GAAAACGTCCCGTTGCCAGGTCCTGATCGACGAGGAAATCGTCGTGCTGTTTGCTGGCGACCACTACACG
AAATTCATATGGGAGAAGTACCGCAAGCTGTCGCCGACGGCCCGACGGATGTTCGACTATTTCAGCTCGC
ACCGGGAGCCGTACCCGCTCAAGCTGGAAACCTTCCGCCTCATGTGCGGATCGGATTCCACCCGCGTGAA
GAAGTGGCGCGAGCAGGTCGGCGAAGCCTGCGAAGAGTTGCGAGGCAGCGGCCTGGTGGAACACGCCTGG
GTCAATGATGACCTGGTGCATTGCAAACGCTAGGGCCTTGTGGGGTCAGTTCCGGCTGGGGGTTCAGCAG
CCAGCGCTTTACTGGCATTTCAGGAACAAGCGGGCACTGCTCGACGCACTTGCTTCGCTCAGTATCGCTC
GGGACGCACGGCGCGCTCTACGAACTGCCGATAAACAGAGGATTAAAATTGACAATTGTGATTAAGGCTC
AGATTCGACGGCTTGGAGCGGCCGACGTGCAGGATTTCCGCGAGATCCGATTGTCGGCCCTGAAGAAAGC
TCCAGAGATGTTCGGGTCCGTTTACGAGCACGAGGAGAAAAAGCCCATGGAGGCGTTCGCTGAACGGTTG
CGAGATGCCGTGGCATTCGGCGCCTACATCGACGGCGAGATCATTGGGCTGTCGGTCTTCAAACAGGAGG
ACGGCCCCAAGGACGCTCACAAGGCGCATCTGTCCGGCGTTTTCGTGGAGCCCGAACAGCGAGGCCGAGG
GGTCGCCGGTATGCTGCTGCGGGCGTTGCCGGCGGGTTTATTGCTCGTGATGATCGTCCGACAGATTCCA
ACGGGAATCTGGTGGATGCGCATCTTCATCCTCGGCGCACTTAATATTTCGCTATTCTGGAGCTTGTTGT
TTATTTCGGTCTACCGCCTGCCGGGCGGGGTCGCGGCGACGGTAGGCGCTGTGCAGCCGCTGATGGTCGT
GTTCATCTCTGCCGCTCTGCTAGGTAGCCCGATACGATTGATGGCGGTCCTGGGGGCTATTTGCGGAACT
GCGGGCGTGGCGCTGTTGGTGTTGACACCAAACGCAGCGCTAGATCCTGTCGGCGTCGCAGCGGGCCTGG
CGGGGGCGGTTTCCATGGCGTTCGGAACCGTGCTGACCCGCAAGTGGCAACCTCCCGTGCCTCTGCTCAC
CTTTACCGCCTGGCAACTGGCGGCCGGAGGACTTCTGCTCGTTCCAGTAGCTTTAGTGTTTGATCCGCCA
ATCCCGATGCCTACAGGAACCAATGTTCTCGGCCTGGCGTGGCTCGGCCTGATCGGAGCGGGTTTAACCT
ACTTCCTTTGGTTCCGGGGGATCTCGCGACTCGAACCTACAGTTGTTTCCTTACTGGGCTTTCTCAGCCC
CAGATCTGGGGTCGATCAGCCGGGGATGCATCAGGCCGACAGTCGGAACTTCGGGTCCCCGACCTGTACC
ATTCGGTGAGCAATGGATAGGGGAGTTGATATCGTCAACGTTCACTTCTAAAGAAATAGCGCCACTCAGC
TTCCTCAGCGGCTTTATCCAGCGATTTCCTATTATGTCGGCATAGTTCTCAAGATCGACAGCCTGTCACG
GTTAAGCGAGAAATGAATAAGAAGGCTGATAATTCGGATCTCTGCGAGGGAGATGATATTTGATCACAGG
CAGCAACGCTCTGTCATCGTTACAATCAACATGCTACCCTCCGCGAGATCATCCGTGTTTCAAACCCGGC
AGCTTAGTTGCCGTTCTTCCGAATAGCATCGGTAACATGAGCAAAGTCTGCCGCCTTACAACGGCTCTCC
CGCTGACGCCGTCCCGGACTGATGGGCTGCCTGTATCGAGTGGTGATTTTGTGCCGAGCTGCCGGTCGGG
GAGCTGTTGGCTGGCTGGTGGCAGGATATATTGTGGTGTAAACAAATTGACGCTTAGACAACTTAATAAC
ACATTGCGGACGTTTTTAATGTACTGGGGTGGTTTTTCTTTTCACCAGTGAGACGGGCAACAGCTGATTG
CCCTTCACCGCCTGGCCCTGAGAGAGTTGCAGCAAGCGGTCCACGCTGGTTTGCCCCAGCAGGCGAAAAT
CCTGTTTGATGGTGGTTCCGAAATCGGCAAAATCCCTTATAAATCAAAAGAATAGCCCGAGATAGGGT
[37 nt withheld, positions 16589-16625]
AAAGAACGTGGACTCCAACGTCAAAGG
[141 nt withheld, positions 16653-16793]
G
[44 nt withheld, positions 16795-16838]
CATTCAGGCTGCGCAACTGTTGGGAAGGGCGATCGGTGCGGGCCTCTTCGCTATTACGCCAGCTGGCGAA
AGGGGGATGTGCTGCAAGGCGATTAAGTTGGGTAACGCCAGGGTTTTCCCAGTCACGACGTTGTAAAACG
ACGGCCAGTGAATTCCTCGAAGCTTGCATGCCGGTCGACTCTAGAGGATCCGGGTGACAGCCCTCCGACG
GGTGACAGCCCTCCGACGGGTGACAGCCCTCCGAATTCTAGAGGATCCGGGTGACAGCCCTCCGACGGGT
GACAGCCCTCCGACGGGTGACAGCCCTCCGAATTCGAGCTCGGTACCCGGGGATCTGTCGACCTCGATCG
AGATCTTCGCAAGACCCTTCCTCTATATAAGGAAGTTCATTTCATTTGGAGAGGACACGCTGAAGCT
Features (pLannotate 1.2.2; 39 found; start..end, strand, type, name):
     20..44      +  protein_bind   attB1: mutant version of attB; recombination site for the Gateway® BP reaction BP Clonase™
   2845..2868    +  CDS            5xFLAG (fragment): five tandem FLAG® epitope tags
   2887..2911    -  protein_bind   attB2: mutant version of attB; recombination site for the Gateway® BP reaction BP Clonase™
   2961..2984    +  CDS            2xFLAG (fragment): two tandem FLAG® epitope tags
   3010..3090    +  CDS            RBCS.3A (fragment): RBS3_PEA - Experimental evidence at protein level: Swiss-Prot protein existence level 1. RuBisCO catalyzes two reactions: the carboxylation of D- ribulose 1,5-bisphosphate, the primary event in carbon dioxide fixation, as well as the oxidative fragmentation of the pentose substrate. Both reactions occur simultaneously and in competition at the same active site. Although the small subunit is not catalytic it is essential for maximal activity (Probable). Binds to abscisic acid (ABA); only half of the possible binding sites are occupied in the crystal; and there are indications this is a low affi
   3510..3762    -  terminator     NOS terminator: nopaline synthase terminator and poly(A) signal
   3815..4825    -  CDS            HygR: aminoglycoside phosphotransferase from E. coli; aph(4)-Ia; confers resistance to hygromycin
   4877..5060    -  promoter       NOS promoter: nopaline synthase promoter NOS promoter
   5221..5517    -  terminator     E9 terminator (fragment): terminator and polyadenylation signal from the pea rbcS-E9 gene
   5547..6377    -  CDS            Nr3c1 (fragment): GCR_RAT - Also known as Grl. Experimental evidence at protein level: Swiss-Prot protein existence level 1. [Isoform A]: Has transcriptional activation and repression activity. Mediates glucocorticoid-induced apoptosis. Promotes accurate chromosome segregation during mitosis. May act as a tumor suppressor. May play a negative role in adipogenesis through the regulation of lipolytic and antilipogenic gene expression. From Rattus norvegicus (Rat).
   6384..6617    -  CDS            VP16 AD: transcriptional activation domain of herpes simplex virus protein VP16 (Triezenberg et al., 1988; Cousens et al., 1989); UL48
   6627..6845    -  CDS            GAL4 DNA binding domain (fragment): DNA binding domain of the GAL4 transcriptional activator; Saccharomyces cerevisiae GAL4 (truncated)
   6883..7224    -  promoter       CaMV 35S promoter: strong constitutive promoter from cauliflower mosaic virus
   7739..7763    +  misc_feature   RB T-DNA repeat: right border repeat from nopaline C58 T-DNA
   7873..8122    -  CDS            TcR (fragment): tetracycline efflux protein; tetA; confers resistance to tetracycline
   8228..8878    +  CDS            TetR: tetracycline resistance regulatory protein; tetR
   9237..9427    -  rep_origin     ori (fragment): high-copy-number ColE1/pMB1/pBR322/pUC origin of replication
   9559..9668    +  oriT           oriT: incP origin of transfer
   9701..10072   +  CDS            traJ: oriT-recognizing protein; traJ
  10209..10840   +  rep_origin     oriV: incP origin of replication
  10904..11179   +  CDS            klaC (fragment): KLAC_ECOLX - Also known as telB. Protein predicted: Swiss-Prot protein existence level 4. Belongs to the kla operon, which is associated with cryptic tellurite resistance, and IncW plasmid fertility inhibition. From Escherichia coli.
  11182..11376   +  CDS            satA (fragment): STA_BACSU - Also known as yyaR. Experimental evidence at protein level: Swiss-Prot protein existence level 1. Involved in resistance to streptothricin, a broad-spectrum antibiotic produced by streptomycetes. Detoxifies streptothricin via acetylation of the beta amino group of the first beta-lysyl moiety of streptothricin. From Bacillus subtilis (strain 168).
  11375..11524   +  CDS            satA (fragment): STA_BACSU - Also known as yyaR. Experimental evidence at protein level: Swiss-Prot protein existence level 1. Involved in resistance to streptothricin, a broad-spectrum antibiotic produced by streptomycetes. Detoxifies streptothricin via acetylation of the beta amino group of the first beta-lysyl moiety of streptothricin. From Bacillus subtilis (strain 168).
  11533..12300   -  mobile_element IS1: prokaryotic transposable element IS1
  12492..13286   +  CDS            KanR: aminoglycoside phosphotransferase; aphA-3; confers resistance to kanamycin
  13585..14733   +  CDS            trfA: trans-acting replication protein that binds to and activates oriV
  14757..14820   +  CDS            TetR (fragment): tetracycline resistance regulatory protein; tetR
  16329..16353   +  misc_feature   LB T-DNA repeat: left border repeat from nopaline C58 T-DNA
  16407..16537   -  CDS            lacI (fragment): lac repressor; lacI; The lac repressor binds to the lac operator to inhibit transcription in E. coli. This inhibition can be relieved by adding lactose or isopropyl-β-D-thiogalactopyranoside (IPTG).
  16538..16838   -  rep_origin     M13 ori (fragment) (sequence partly withheld): M13 bacteriophage origin of replication; arrow indicates direction of (+) strand synthesis
  16836..16991   -  CDS            lacZα (fragment) (sequence partly withheld): LacZα fragment of β-galactosidase; lacZ fragment
  17029..17046   +  protein_bind   UAS (fragment): upstream activating sequence mediating Gal4-dependent induction Gal4
  17047..17064   +  protein_bind   UAS (fragment): upstream activating sequence mediating Gal4-dependent induction Gal4
  17065..17083   +  protein_bind   UAS (fragment): upstream activating sequence mediating Gal4-dependent induction Gal4
  17096..17113   +  protein_bind   UAS (fragment): upstream activating sequence mediating Gal4-dependent induction Gal4
  17114..17131   +  protein_bind   UAS (fragment): upstream activating sequence mediating Gal4-dependent induction Gal4
  17132..17150   +  protein_bind   UAS (fragment): upstream activating sequence mediating Gal4-dependent induction Gal4
  17148..17173   +  misc_feature   MCS (fragment): pUC18/19 multiple cloning site
  17197..17243   +  promoter       minimal CaMV 35S promoter: minimal 35S promoter from cauliflower mosaic virus
