[The description below was written by a language model from this plasmid's Addgene catalogue record and pLannotate feature annotations shown in this document.]
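Description:
pTA7001-RWT4Ca is a plant binary expression plasmid of about 17.3 kb, built on the pTA7001 backbone for expression in Nicotiana benthamiana. The nopaline-type right and left T-DNA border repeats indicate Agrobacterium-mediated delivery. The backbone is a broad-host-range IncP replicon, carrying oriV, the trfA replication protein gene, and oriT with traJ for conjugal transfer. This fits its low-copy listing. It is selected in bacteria with kanamycin (aphA-3). The backbone also contains remnants of tetracycline resistance genes, an IS1 element and a partial ColE1-type origin.

The T-DNA holds a glucocorticoid-inducible two-component system. A CaMV 35S promoter constitutively drives a chimeric transcription factor that combines the GAL4 DNA-binding domain, the VP16 activation domain and the hormone-binding region of the rat glucocorticoid receptor, ending in the pea rbcS-E9 terminator. Six GAL4 UAS copies placed upstream of a minimal 35S promoter form the responsive promoter. In systems of this type, a glucocorticoid such as dexamethasone activates the factor and switches on the downstream gene.

That gene is the insert, Rwt4Ca from wheat (Triticum aestivum), introduced by Gateway cloning and flanked by attB1 and attB2. The annotator did not assign a feature to the coding sequence itself. FLAG epitope fragments lie at its 3′ end, just inside and just beyond attB2, suggesting a C-terminal FLAG tag. A pea rbcS-3A fragment follows, probably as the terminator region. A hygromycin resistance cassette with NOS promoter and terminator provides selection in plants. The associated publication concerns the wheat tandem kinase RWT4 and its recognition of a fungal effector. Inducible expression suits transient assays of such defense-activating proteins, but the record does not state what distinguishes the "Ca" variant.
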