Addgene plasmid #237529: pTA7001-RWT4Ca
Purpose: Expression in Nicotiana benthamiana
Depositing lab: Gitta Coaker. Depositing organization: University of California, Davis. Publication: Wheat tandem kinase RWT4 directly binds a fungal effector to activate defense. Sung YC, Li Y, Bernasconi Z, Baik S, Asuke S, Keller B, Fahima T, Coaker G. Nat Genet. 2025 Apr 14. doi: 10.1038/s41588-025-02162-w. PubMed 40229601.
Backbone
  Vector backbone: pTA7001
  Vector type: Plant Expression
Growth in bacteria
  Bacterial resistance: Kanamycin, 50 μg/mL
  Growth temperature: 37°C
  Growth strain: DH5alpha
  Copy number: Low Copy
Gene/Insert
  Gene/Insert name: Rwt4Ca
  Species: Triticum aestivum
  Cloning method: Gateway Cloning
Terms and licenses: Academic/Nonprofit Terms; Industry Terms: Not Available to Industry
Depositor comments: Please visit https://doi.org/10.1101/2024.04.30.591956 for bioRxiv preprint.
How to cite: pTA7001-RWT4Ca was a gift from Gitta Coaker (Addgene plasmid # 237529 ; http://n2t.net/addgene:237529 ; RRID:Addgene_237529)
